>Addgene plasmid #148991 | pGBW-m4046249 | addgene full sequence | sequence record 297670 | Ginkgo NGS Result
GCGGCCGCTTGCTATATTGAAGTACGGATTAGAAGCCGCCGAGCGGGCGACAGCCCTCCGACGGAAGACT
CTCCTCCGTGCGTCCTCGTCTTCACCGGTCGCGTTCCTGAAACGCAGATGTGCCTCGCGCCGCACTGCTC
CGAACAATAAAGATTCTACAATACTAGCTTTTATGGTTATGAAGAGGAAAAATTGGCAGTAACCTGGCCC
CACAAACCTTCAAATTAACGAATCAAATTAACAACCATAGGATGATAATGCGATTAGTTTTTTAGCCTTA
TTTCTGGGGTAATTAATCAGCGAAGCGATGATTTTTGATCTATTAACAGATATATAAATGGAAAAGCTGC
ATAACCACTTTAACTAATACTTTCAACATTTTCAGTTTGTATTACTTCTTATTCAAATGTCATAAAAGTA
TCAACAAAAAATTGTTAATATACCTCTATACTTTAACGTCAAGGAGAAAAAACTATAATGTCCGCCGATG
CACAATCTTTCTTAAATAGAGTCTGCGGCGTGAGTGCTGCTCGTCTAACCCCTTGTGGTACGGGTACTTC
AACAGACGTAGTTTACAGGGCGTTTGATATTTATAACGACAAGGTCGCTGGTTTCGCTAAATTTTTGAAG
ACCAACTGTTGTAGATTCCAGGAGAAGGATGAAGACGACAATCTTATCGATTCGTACTTCGTTGTTAAAA
GACATACTTTTTCCAACTATCAACACGAAGAAACAATATACAATTTGCTCAAGGACTGTCCAGCCGTCGC
TAAACACGATTTTTTCAAGTTCAGAATTGATGGGGACATGGTGCCACATATCAGCAGACAACGGTTGACC
AAGTACACTATGGCTGATTTAGTTTACGCCTTGCGACACTTTGACGAAGGAAACTGTGATACTCTGAAGG
AAATTTTGGTTACCTATAACTGCTGTGACGATGATTACTTCAACAAAAAGGACTGGTACGACTTCGTAGA
GAATCCCGACATCTTGAGGGTTTACGCTAACTTAGGTGAAAGAGTCAGACAAGCTTTGTTAAAGACAGTC
CAATTTTGCGATGCTATGAGAAATGCGGGTATTGTTGGTGTTTTGACTTTGGATAATCAAGATTTGAACG
GTAACTGGTATGACTTCGGTGATTTTATCCAGACTACCCCGGGTTCTGGGGTACCAGTTGTCGATTCTTA
CTATTCTCTGTTAATGCCAATACTCACCCTAACTAGAGCATTGACTGCCGAATCCCATGTTGACACTGAT
TTAACTAAGCCATACATTAAATGGGACCTTCTAAAGTACGATTTCACCGAAGAACGTTTAAAGTTGTTCG
ACAGATATTTTAAATACTGGGACCAAACCTACCACCCTAATTGTGTCAACTGTTTGGACGACAGATGTAT
TCTTCACTGCGCTAACTTTAATGTGTTGTTCTCGACTGTTTTTCCACCAACCTCTTTCGGTCCGCTGGTT
CGAAAGATTTTTGTTGACGGTGTTCCATTCGTGGTCAGTACGGGATATCATTTCAGAGAATTAGGGGTCG
TTCATAACCAAGACGTGAACTTGCACTCATCAAGATTGTCCTTCAAGGAATTGTTGGTCTACGCAGCTGA
TCCTGCAATGCACGCCGCTTCTGGAAACTTATTGCTGGATAAGAGAACAACCTGTTTCAGCGTTGCCGCT
CTTACTAATAACGTCGCGTTCCAAACTGTAAAGCCGGGTAACTTTAATAAAGACTTCTACGATTTTGCTG
TTAGCAAGGGTTTTTTCAAAGAAGGTTCTAGTGTTGAGTTGAAACACTTTTTCTTTGCTCAAGACGGCAA
TGCTGCTATCAGTGATTATGACTATTACCGTTACAACTTACCAACAATGTGTGATATCAGACAGTTGCTT
TTCGTCGTCGAAGTTGTTGATAAATATTTTGACTGTTATGATGGTGGTTGCATCAATGCAAATCAAGTCA
TTGTCAACAACTTAGATAAGTCTGCTGGCTTCCCATTCAACAAGTGGGGTAAAGCCAGATTGTACTATGA
TTCCATGTCCTACGAGGACCAAGATGCTTTGTTCGCGTACACCAAGAGAAACGTTATTCCTACAATTACT
CAAATGAATCTAAAGTACGCTATCTCTGCAAAAAATCGGGCCAGAACCGTTGCTGGTGTTTCTATCTGTT
CTACGATGACTAACCGTCAATTTCATCAGAAGCTATTGAAATCCATAGCTGCTACTAGAGGTGCTACTGT
AGTCATCGGTACCTCAAAGTTCTATGGTGGTTGGCACAATATGCTCAAGACCGTTTACTCTGATGTCGAA
AACCCACATCTTATGGGTTGGGACTACCCTAAGTGTGATAGAGCCATGCCAAATATGCTAAGAATTATGG
CATCCTTGGTCTTGGCTAGAAAGCATACCACATGCTGCTCATTGTCCCACCGTTTTTACAGATTGGCCAA
CGAATGTGCTCAAGTCCTTTCTGAAATGGTTATGTGTGGTGGTAGTCTATATGTAAAGCCAGGCGGAACT
TCGTCTGGAGATGCCACCACTGCTTACGCTAACTCGGTTTTTAACATTTGTCAAGCCGTTACCGCCAACG
TAAACGCTTTGCTGTCTACGGATGGTAACAAGATCGCTGATAAGTATGTGCGCAACTTGCAACATAGACT
TTATGAATGTTTGTATAGAAATCGAGATGTCGATACTGACTTCGTTAACGAATTTTACGCGTACTTAAGA
AAGCACTTCTCCATGATGATTTTGTCAGACGACGCTGTTGTTTGTTTCAATTCTACTTACGCTAGCCAAG
GTTTGGTCGCTTCAATCAAAAACTTCAAGTCTGTTTTATACTACCAAAACAATGTTTTTATGTCCGAGGC
AAAATGCTGGACGGAAACAGATTTGACTAAGGGTCCACATGAATTTTGTAGTCAACACACAATGTTAGTG
AAACAAGGGGACGACTACGTTTACCTACCCTACCCAGATCCAAGCAGAATTTTGGGTGCCGGTTGTTTCG
TGGACGACATAGTCAAGACCGACGGTACCTTGATGATCGAACGGTTTGTCTCTCTGGCCATAGACGCTTA
CCCATTGACTAAGCACCCTAACCAAGAATATGCTGATGTTTTTCATTTATATCTTCAATACATTAGAAAA
TTACATGACGAATTGACCGGTCACATGTTAGATATGTACTCTGTGATGTTGACGAACGATAATACGTCAC
GTTACTGGGAACCCGAATTTTACGAAGCGATGTACACTCCACACACAGTATTGCAGCTCGTGCCGAGAGG
TTCTGATTATAAAGATCATGATGGTGATTATAAAGATCATGATATTGATTATAAAGATGATGATGATAAA
TAAACAGGCCCCTTTTCCTTTGTCGATATCATGTAATTAGTTATGTCACGCTTACATTCACGCCCTCCTC
CCACATCCGCTCTAACCGAAAAGGAAGGAGTTAGACAACCTGAAGTCTAGGTCCCTATTTATTTTTTTTA
ATAGTTATGTTAGTATTAAGAACGTTATTTATATTTCAAATTTTTCTTTTTTTTCTGTACAAAGCGGCCG
CCGAACCACTAGTGCACTGCAGTACACGGTTTCCTTGAAATTTTTTTGATTCGGTAATCTCCGAACAGAA
GGAAGAACGAAGGAAGGAGCACAGACTTAGATTGGTATATATACGCATATGTAGTGTTGAAGAAACATGA
AATTGCCCAGTATTCTTAACCCAACTGCACAGAACAAAAACGTGCAGGAAACGAAGATAAATCATGTCGA
AAGCTACATATAAGGAACGTGCTGCTACTCATCCTAGTCCTGTTGCTGCCAAGCTATTTAATATCATGCA
CGAAAAGCAAACAAACTTGTGTGCTTCATTGGATGTTCGTACCACCAAGGAATTACTGGAGTTAGTTGAA
GCATTAGGTCCCAAAATTTGTTTACTAAAAACACATGTGGATATCTTGACTGATTTTTCCATGGAGGGCA
CAGTTAAGCCGCTAAAGGCATTATCCGCCAAGTACAATTTTTTACTCTTCGAGGACAGAAAATTTGCTGA
CATTGGTAATACAGTCAAATTGCAGTACTCTGCGGGTGTATACAGAATAGCAGAATGGGCAGACATTACG
AATGCACACGGTGTGGTGGGCCCAGGTATTGTTAGCGGTTTGAAGCAGGCGGCAGAAGAAGTAACAAAGG
AACCTAGAGGCCTTTTGATGTTAGCAGAATTGTCATGCAAGGGCTCCCTATCTACTGGAGAATATACTAA
GGGTACTGTTGACATTGCGAAGAGCGACAAAGATTTTGTTATCGGCTTTATTGCTCAAAGAGACATGGGT
GGAAGAGATGAAGGTTACGATTGGTTGATTATGACACCCGGTGTGGGTTTAGATGACAAGGGAGATGCAT
TGGGTCAACAGTATAGAACCGTGGATGATGTGGTTTCTACAGGATCTGACATTATTATTGTTGGAAGAGG
ACTATTTGCAAAGGGAAGGGATGCTAAGGTAGAGGGTGAACGTTACAGAAAAGCAGGCTGGGAAGCATAT
TTGAGAAGATGCGGCCAGCAAAACTAAAAAACTGTATTATAAGTAAATGCATGTATACTAAACTCACAAA
TTAGAGCTTCAATTTAATTATATCAGTTATTACCCGAGTAACGAAGCATCTGTGCTTCATTTTGTAGAAC
AAAAATGCAACGCGAGAGCGCTAATTTTTCAAACAAAGAATCTGAGCTGCATTTTTACAGAACAGAAATG
CAACGCGAAAGCGCTATTTTACCAACGAAGAATCTGTGCTTCATTTTTGTAAAACAAAAATGCAACGCGA
GAGCGCTAATTTTTCAAACAAAGAATCTGAGCTGCATTTTTACAGAACAGAAATGCAACGCGAGAGCGCT
ATTTTACCAACAAAGAATCTATACTTCTTTTTTGTTCTACAAAAATGCATCCCGAGAGCGCTATTTTTCT
AACAAAGCATCTTAGATTACTTTTTTTCTCCTTTGTGCGCTCTATAATGCAGTCTCTTGATAACTTTTTG
CACTGTAGGTCCGTTAAGGTTAGAAGAAGGCTACTTTGGTGTCTATTTTCTCTTCCATAAAAAAAGCCTG
ACTCCACTTCCCGCGTTTACTGATTACTAGCGAAGCTGCGGGTGCATTTTTTCAAGATAAAGGCATCCCC
GATTATATTCTATACCGATGTGGATTGCGCATACTTTGTGAACAGAAAGTGATAGCGTTGATGATTCTTC
ATTGGTCAGAAAATTATGAACGGTTTCTTCTATTTTGTCTCTATATACTACGTATAGGAAATGTTTACAT
TTTCGTATTGTTTTCGATTCACTCTATGAATAGTTCTTACTACAATTTTTTTGTCTAAAGAGTAATACTA
GAGATAAACATAAAAAATGTAGAGGTCGAGTTTAGATGCAAGTTCAAGGAGCGAAAGGTGGATGGGTAGG
TTATATAGGGATATAGCACAGAGATATATAGCAAAGAGATACTTTTGAGCAATGTTTGTGGAAGCGGTAT
TCGCAATATTTTAGTAGCTCGTTACAGTCCGGTGCGTTTTTGGTTTTTTGAAAGTGCGTCATCAGAGCGC
TTTTGGTTTTCAAAAGCGCTCTGAAGTTCCTATACTTTCTAGCTAGAGAATAGGAACTTCCCGAGCGGCC
GCGTGTTACAAGCTTGACTCCAGCGTAACTGGACTGCAATCAACTCACTGGCTCACCTTCACGGGTGGGC
CTTTCTTCGGTAGAAAATCAAAGGATCTTCTTGAGATCCTTTTTTTCTGCGCGTAATCTGCTGCTTGCAA
ACAAAAAAACCACCGCTACCAGCGGTGGTTTGTTTGCCGGATCAAGAGCTACCAACTCTTTTTCCGAGGT
AACTGGCTTCAGCAGAGCGCAGATACCAAATACTGTTCTTCTAGTGTAGCCGTAGTTAGGCCACCACTTC
AAGAACTCTGTAGCACCGCCTACATACCTCGCTCTGCTAATCCTGTTACCAGTGGCTGCTGCCAGTGGCG
ATAAGTCGTGTCTTACCGGGTTGGACTCAAGACGATAGTTACCGGATAAGGCGCAGCGGTCGGGCTGAAC
GGGGGGTTCGTGCACACAGCCCAGCTTGGAGCGAACGACCTACACCGAACTGAGATACCTACAGCGTGAG
CTATGAGAAAGCGCCACGCTTCCCGAAGGGAGAAAGGCGGACAGGTATCCGGTAAGCGGCAGGGTCGGAA
CAGGAGAGCGCACGAGGGAGCTTCCAGGGGTAAACGCCTGGTATCTTTATAGTCCTGTCGGGTTTCGCCA
CCTCTGACTTGAGCATCGATTTTTGTGATGCTCGTCAGGGGGGCGGAGCCTATGGAAAAACGCCAGCAAC
GCAGAAAGGCCCACCCGAAGGTGAGCCAGGTGATTACATTTGGGCCCTCATCAGAGGTTTTCACCGTCAT
CACCGAAACGCGCGAGGCAGCTGCGGTAAAGCTCATCAGCGTGGTCGTGAAGCGATTCACAGATGTCTGC
CTGTTCATCCGCGTCCAGCTCGTTGAGTTTCTCCAGAAGCGTTAATGTCTGGCTTCTGATAAAGCGGGCC
ATGTTAAGGGCGGTTTTTTCCTGTTTGGTCACTTACCAATGCTTAATCAGTGAGGCACCTATCTCAGCGA
TCTGTCTATTTCGTTCATCCATAGTTGCCTGACTCCCCGTCGTGTAGATAACTACGATGCGGGAGGGCTT
ACCATCTGGCCCCAGTGCTGCAATGATACCGCGAGACCCACGCTCACCGGCTCCAGATTTATCAGCAATA
AACCAGCCAGCCGGGAGGGCCGAGCGCAGAAGTGATCCTGCAACTTTATCCGCCTCCATCCAGTCTATTA
ATTGTTGCCGGGAAGCTAGAGTAAGTAGTTCGCCAGTTAATAGTTTGCGCAACGTTGTTGCCATTGCTAC
AGGCATCGTGGTGTCACGCTCGTCGTTTGGTATGGCTTCATTCAGCTCCGGTTCCCAACGATCAAGGCGA
GTTACATGATCCCCCATGTTGTGCAAAAAAGCGGTTAGCTCCTTCGGTCCTCCGATCGTTGCCAGAAGTA
AGTTGGCCGCAGTGTTATCACTCATGGTTATGGCAGCACTGCATAATTCTCTTACTGTCATGCCATCCGT
GAGATGCTTTTCTGTGACTGGTGAGTACTCAACCAAGTCATTCTGAGAATAGTGTATGCGGCGACCGAGT
TGCTCTTGCCCGGCGTCAATACGGGATAATACCGCGCCACATAGCAGAACTTTAAAAGTGCTCATCATTG
GAAAACGTTCTTCGGGGCGTAAACTCTCAAGGATCTTACCGCTGTTGAGATCCAGTTCGATGTAACCCAC
TCGTGCACCCAACTGATCTTCAGCATCTTTTACTTTCACCAGCGTTTCTGGGTGAGCAAAAACAGGAAGG
CAAAATGCCGCAAAAAAGGGAATAAGGGCGACACGGAAATGTTGAATACTCATTTTAGCTTCCTTAGCTC
CTGAAAATCTCGATAACTCAAAAAATACGCCCGGTAGTGATCTTATTTCATTATGGTGAAAGTTGGAACC
TCTTACGTGCCGATCAAGTCAAAAGCCTCCGGTCGGAGGCTTTTGACTTTCTGCTATGGAGGTCAGGTAT
GATTTAAATGGTCAGTTAGA
Features (pLannotate 1.2.2; 14 found; start..end, strand, type, name):
     25..466     +  promoter       GAL1 promoter: S. cerevisiae GAL1; inducible promoter, regulated by Gal4
    466..3282    +  CDS            rep (fragment): R1AB_SARS2 - Experimental evidence at protein level: Swiss-Prot protein existence level 1. [2'-O-methyltransferase]: Methyltransferase that mediates mRNA cap 2'-O-ribose methylation to the 5'-cap structure of viral mRNAs. N7-methyl guanosine cap is a prerequisite for binding of nsp16. Therefore plays an essential role in viral mRNAs cap methylation which is essential to evade immune system. From Severe acute respiratory syndrome coronavirus 2 (2019-nCoV) (SARS-CoV-2).
   3294..3311    +  CDS            3xFLAG (fragment): three tandem FLAG® epitope tags, followed by an enterokinase cleavage site
   3389..3561    +  terminator     CYC1 terminator (fragment): S. cerevisiae CYC1; transcription terminator for CYC1
   3597..3773    +  promoter       URA3 promoter (fragment): S. cerevisiae URA3
   3774..4577    +  CDS            URA3: orotidine-5'-phosphate decarboxylase, required for uracil biosynthesis; S. cerevisiae URA3; yeast auxotrophic marker, counterselectable with 5-fluoroorotic acid (5-FOA)
   4660..5642    -  rep_origin     2μ ori: yeast 2μ plasmid origin of replication
   5720..5749    +  terminator     T3Te terminator: phage T3 early transcription terminator
   5771..6358    +  rep_origin     ori: high-copy-number ColE1/pMB1/pBR322/pUC origin of replication
   6370..6397    -  terminator     T7Te terminator: phage T7 early transcription terminator
   6421..6612    -  CDS            rop: Rop protein, which maintains plasmids at low copy number; rop
   6613..7473    -  CDS            AmpR: β-lactamase; bla; confers resistance to ampicillin, carbenicillin, and related antibiotics
   7474..7576    -  promoter       cat promoter: promoter of the E. coli cat gene encoding chloramphenicol acetyltransferase
   7577..7608    -  terminator     tonB terminator: bidirectional E. coli tonB-P14 transcription terminator
