[The description below was written by a language model from this plasmid's Addgene catalogue record and pLannotate feature annotations shown in this document.]
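Description:
pGBW-m4046249 is an episomal yeast expression plasmid for producing the SARS-CoV-2 RNA-dependent RNA polymerase in Saccharomyces cerevisiae. It is an E. coli/yeast shuttle vector. In bacteria it replicates from a high-copy ColE1/pUC-type origin and is selected with ampicillin through a β-lactamase gene, which the annotation places downstream of a cat promoter. In yeast it is maintained by the 2μ origin and selected through the URA3 auxotrophic marker, which complements uracil auxotrophy and can be counterselected with 5-FOA. Short phage and tonB terminators flank the bacterial modules to insulate them transcriptionally. The annotation also calls a small rop segment next to AmpR, although the catalogue lists the plasmid as high copy.

The payload is a synthetic coding sequence of about 2.8 kb for the polymerase, which is derived from the ORF1ab polyprotein and was recoded for S. cerevisiae codon usage ("recode 1"). The automated annotation matches this region to the replicase polyprotein as a whole, and the methyltransferase text attached to that hit is generic to the polyprotein entry rather than a description of this insert. Expression is driven by the GAL1 promoter, which is Gal4-regulated and galactose-inducible, and transcription ends at the CYC1 terminator. The backbone adds a C-terminal thrombin-cleavable 3xFLAG tag for detection and affinity purification with optional tag removal; the feature table identifies only a short fragment of the 3xFLAG sequence.

The sequenced record is 7,650 nt, somewhat more than the listed backbone and insert sizes combined. The depositor notes that the sequencing used for quality control may not cover the entire plasmid. The construct suits inducible production of tagged viral polymerase in yeast, although the record does not describe specific downstream applications.
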