Addgene plasmid #148991: pGBW-m4046249
Purpose: Yeast Expression plasmid for SARS-CoV-2 RNA-dependent RNA polymerase
Depositing lab: Ginkgo Bioworks & Benjie Chen. Depositing organization: Ginkgo Bioworks.
Backbone
  Vector backbone: AmpR; 2u URA3
  Backbone size w/o insert (bp): 4078
  Vector type: Yeast Expression
  Selectable markers: URA3
Growth in bacteria
  Bacterial resistance: Ampicillin, 100 μg/mL
  Growth temperature: 37°C
  Growth strain: DH5alpha
  Copy number: High Copy
Gene/Insert
  Gene/Insert name: SARS-CoV-2 RNA-dependent RNA polymerase
  Species: S. cerevisiae (budding yeast); Severe acute respiratory syndrome coronavirus 2
  Insert size (bp): 2795
  Mutation: Saccharomyces cerevisiae recode 1
  Entrez Gene: ORF1ab (a.k.a. GU280_gp01)
  Promoter: pGAL1
  Tag / fusion protein: Cleavable thrombin;3xFLAG (C terminal on backbone)
  Cloning method: Unknown
Resource information
  A portion of this plasmid was derived from a plasmid made by: GinkgoBioworks
Depositor comments: NCBI Reference Sequence: YP_009725307.1. Created by gene synthesis with Not1 site. NGS used for QC was performed by Ginkgo and may not fully cover the entire plasmid.
How to cite: pGBW-m4046249 was a gift from Ginkgo Bioworks & Benjie Chen (Addgene plasmid # 148991 ; http://n2t.net/addgene:148991 ; RRID:Addgene_148991)
